Addgene plasmid #62596: AI-CN590
Purpose: KCTD13 N-terminus disruption by homolgy-directed repair
Depositing lab: Joshua Grimley. Depositing organization: Allen Institute. Publication: Genome engineering of isogenic human ES cells to model autism disorders. Martinez RA, Stein JL, Krostag AR, Nelson AM, Marken JS, Menon V, May RC, Yao Z, Kaykas A, Geschwind DH, Grimley JS. Nucleic Acids Res. 2015 Mar 11. pii: gkv164. 10.1093/nar/gkv164 PubMed 25765640.
Backbone
  Vector backbone: pUC57
  Backbone size w/o insert (bp): 3671
  Total vector size (bp): 6277
  Vector type: Mammalian Expression, TALEN ; homology-directed repair donor
  Selectable markers: Puromycin
Growth in bacteria
  Bacterial resistance: Ampicillin, 100 μg/mL
  Growth temperature: 37°C
  Growth strain: DH5alpha
  Copy number: High Copy
Gene/Insert
  Gene/Insert name: Cerulean-P2A-PuroR
  Species: H. sapiens (human)
  Insert size (bp): 2606
  Entrez Gene: KCTD13 (a.k.a. BACURD1, FKSG86, PDIP1, POLDIP1, hBACURD1)
  Promoter: hEF1alpha
  Cloning method: Restriction Enzyme; 5′ cloning site PacI (not destroyed); 3′ cloning site AscI (not destroyed)
  Sequencing primers: 5′ EGFP-N; 3′ Bglob-pA-R
Terms and licenses: Academic/Nonprofit Terms; Industry Terms: Not Available to Industry
Depositor comments: This plasmid contains the Cerulean fluorescent protein and loxP sites.
How to cite: AI-CN590 was a gift from Joshua Grimley (Addgene plasmid # 62596 ; http://n2t.net/addgene:62596 ; RRID:Addgene_62596)
