[The description below was written by a language model from this plasmid's Addgene catalogue record and pLannotate feature annotations shown in this document.]
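Description:
AI-CN590 is a homology-directed repair donor plasmid built on the pUC57 cloning backbone and designed to disrupt the N-terminal region of the human KCTD13 gene. The vector type field lists TALEN alongside donor use, implying it is paired with site-specific nucleases. In bacteria it is maintained as a high-copy plasmid through the ColE1/pUC-type origin and selected with ampicillin via the β-lactamase gene. Remnants of the lac promoter/operator, lacZα and pBR322-derived sequences are ordinary backbone carry-over with no role in the payload.

The insert, cloned between PacI and AscI sites, is a selection and reporter cassette flanked by two loxP sites. It is driven by a human EF-1α core promoter followed by a truncated HTLV-1 5' LTR segment, a combination commonly used as a compact composite promoter for strong constitutive expression in mammalian cells. This drives mCerulean, a cyan fluorescent protein, linked by a P2A self-cleaving peptide (named in the catalogue entry, not separately annotated) to the puromycin N-acetyltransferase gene, so a single transcript gives both fluorescence and puromycin resistance. A β-globin fragment and rabbit β-globin polyadenylation signal terminate it.

An annotated KCTD13 coding fragment lies just outside one loxP site and presumably forms part of a homology arm. The unannotated stretch beyond the other loxP site likely holds the second arm, though the record does not define arm boundaries. Integration would interrupt KCTD13 while marking edited cells for drug selection or fluorescence screening, and the loxP sites allow later Cre-mediated removal of the cassette. The associated work concerns engineering isogenic human embryonic stem cells to model autism disorders.
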