Features (pLannotate 1.2.2; 19 found; start..end, strand, type, name):
    275..517     -  CDS            KCTD13 (fragment): BACD1_HUMAN - Also known as BACURD1 From Homo sapiens (Human).
    526..559     -  protein_bind   loxP: Cre-mediated recombination occurs in the 8-bp core sequence (GCATACAT). Cre recombinase
    600..811     +  promoter       EF-1α core promoter: core promoter for human elongation factor EF-1α
    824..1092    +  LTR            5' LTR (truncated): truncated 5' long terminal repeat (LTR) from human T-cell leukemia virus (HTLV) type 1
   1126..1842    +  CDS            mCerulean: mCerulean is a basic (constitutively fluorescent) cyan fluorescent protein published in 2005, derived from Aequorea victoria. It is reported to be a very rapidly-maturing monomer.
   1915..2511    +  CDS            pac: PUAC_STRAD - Protein predicted: Swiss-Prot protein existence level 4. Detoxification of puromycin. From Streptomyces alboniger.
   2524..2595    +  CDS            HBB (fragment): HBB_PONPY - Experimental evidence at transcript level: Swiss-Prot protein existence level 2. Involved in oxygen transport from the lung to the various peripheral tissues. From Pongo pygmaeus (Bornean orangutan).
   2666..2721    +  polyA_signal   β-globin poly(A) signal: rabbit β-globin polyadenylation signal (Gil and Proudfoot, 1987)
   3056..3089    -  protein_bind   loxP: Cre-mediated recombination occurs in the 8-bp core sequence (GCATACAT). Cre recombinase
   3684..3700    -  protein_bind   lac operator: The lac repressor binds to the lac operator to inhibit transcription in E. coli. This inhibition can be relieved by adding lactose or isopropyl-β-D-thiogalactopyranoside (IPTG). lac repressor encoded by lacI
   3708..3738    -  promoter       lac promoter: promoter for the E. coli lac operon
   3753..3774    -  protein_bind   CAP binding site: CAP binding activates transcription in the presence of cAMP. E. coli catabolite activator protein
   3787..3879    -  CDS            lacI (fragment): lac repressor; lacI; The lac repressor binds to the lac operator to inhibit transcription in E. coli. This inhibition can be relieved by adding lactose or isopropyl-β-D-thiogalactopyranoside (IPTG).
   4062..4650    -  rep_origin     ori: high-copy-number ColE1/pMB1/pBR322/pUC origin of replication
   4821..5681    -  CDS            AmpR: β-lactamase; bla; confers resistance to ampicillin, carbenicillin, and related antibiotics
   5682..5786    -  promoter       AmpR promoter: bla
   5881..5916    +  CDS            rop (fragment): Rop protein, which maintains plasmids at low copy number; rop
   6018..6117    +  misc_feature   bom (fragment): basis of mobility region from pBR322
   6123..3       -  CDS            lacZα (fragment) (across the origin): LacZα fragment of β-galactosidase; lacZ fragment
>Addgene plasmid #62596 | AI-CN590 | depositor full sequence | sequence record 102902 | AI-CN590 sequence 6277 bps
AATTCGAGCTCGGTACCTCGCGAATGCATCTAGATTTGGGGCCGGCCTTCCGTAAGTGTTGGTTATTGCT
GGGGGTAAAGGATTGGGGGAGGAGAAGAGAAATTATGAATGAGAAAGGGGAGGAGATGGGATGTGGGGGC
TGGAGGGAGCTGAGAATGAGTTGACTGGACAGTAGCGGGCAGAGAGAAGGGGCATGAGGAGCCCCGGTGG
TGAGAGACTGCGGGGAACGGGAGTTGGGGGTCTGGGGTGGGGGCACGGTAGGGGCGCCGCTCGTACCTCC
GGCATCGGTCAGCACCTCCACGCGGCCGCTGAACATGGCTTTGAGCATGGTGTCCTGTCCCGTGAGGGTG
CGCAGCGTGGTGTAGTGCAACGAGCCGCCCACGTTCAGCTTCACGTATTTGCTGTTCGGGGTCAGCGGCT
TGAGACCGTAGGCGGCGGGGCCAGGCTCGAGACCCGAGGGCTTGGGGGCTTCCAGGGACGGGGCCGCGGC
GGCAGCCGGGCCCGAGGCCTCCGCCGAGGCGCGCCATAACTTCGTATAATGTATGCTATACGAAGTTATG
CCCGGGCAAGGATCTGCGATCGCTCCGGTGCCCGTCAGTGGGCAGAGCGCACATCGCCCACAGTCCCCGA
GAAGTTGGGGGGAGGGGTCGGCAATTGAACGGGTGCCTAGAGAAGGTGGCGCGGGGTAAACTGGGAAAGT
GATGTCGTGTACTGGCTCCGCCTTTTTCCCGAGGGTGGGGGAGAACCGTATATAAGTGCAGTAGTCGCCG
TGAACGTTCTTTTTCGCAACGGGTTTGCCGCCAGAACACAGCTGAAGCTTCGAGGGGCTCGCATCTCTCC
TTCACGCGCCCGCCGCCCTACCTGAGGCCGCCATCCACGCCGGTTGAGTCGCGTTCTGCCGCCTCCCGCC
TGTGGTGCCTCCTGAACTGCGTCCGCCGTCTAGGTAAGTTTAAAGCTCAGGTCGAGACCGGGCCTTTGTC
CGGCGCTCCCTTGGAGCCTACCTAGACTCAGCCGGCTCTCCACGCTTTGCCTGACCCTGCTTGCTCAACT
CTACGTCTTTGTTTCGTTTTCTGTTCTGCGCCGTTACAGATCCAAGCTGTGACCGGCGCCTACCTCGAGC
CCACCATGGTGAGCAAGGGCGAGGAGCTGTTCACCGGGGTGGTGCCCATCCTGGTCGAGCTGGACGGCGA
CGTAAACGGCCACAAGTTCAGCGTGTCCGGCGAGGGCGAGGGCGATGCCACCTACGGCAAGCTGACCCTG
AAGTTCATCTGCACCACCGGCAAGCTGCCCGTGCCCTGGCCCACCCTCGTGACCACCCTGACCTGGGGCG
TGCAGTGCTTCGCCCGCTACCCCGACCACATGAAGCAGCACGACTTCTTCAAGTCCGCCATGCCCGAAGG
CTACGTCCAGGAGCGCACCATCTTCTTCAAGGACGACGGCAACTACAAGACCCGCGCCGAGGTGAAGTTC
GAGGGCGACACCCTGGTGAACCGCATCGAGCTGAAGGGCATCGACTTCAAGGAGGACGGCAACATCCTGG
GGCACAAGCTGGAGTACAACGCCATCAGCGACAACGTCTATATCACCGCCGACAAGCAGAAGAACGGCAT
CAAGGCCAACTTCAAGATCCGCCACAACATCGAGGACGGCAGCGTGCAGCTCGCCGACCACTACCAGCAG
AACACCCCCATCGGCGACGGCCCCGTGCTGCTGCCCGACAACCACTACCTGAGCACCCAGTCCAAGCTGA
GCAAAGACCCCAACGAGAAGCGCGATCACATGGTCCTGCTGGAGTTCGTGACCGCCGCCGGGATCACTCT
CGGCATGGACGAGCTGTACAAGGGAAGCGGAGCTACTAACTTCAGCCTGCTGAAGCAGGCTGGAGACGTG
GAGGAGAACCCTGGACCTACTAGTATGACTGAATACAAACCCACTGTCCGACTGGCAACAAGAGATGATG
TCCCAAGAGCCGTGAGAACACTGGCAGCAGCTTTCGCCGACTACCCAGCCACAAGACACACTGTGGACCC
CGATCGGCATATCGAGAGAGTGACCGAGCTGCAGGAACTGTTCCTGACAAGGGTGGGCCTGGACATTGGG
AAGGTCTGGGTCGCAGACGATGGAGCAGCTGTGGCTGTCTGGACCACACCAGAGAGCGTGGAAGCCGGAG
CTGTCTTTGCAGAGATCGGCCCTCGAATGGCAGAACTGAGCGGCTCCCGGCTGGCAGCACAGCAGCAGAT
GGAGGGGCTGCTGGCCCCACACCGCCCTAAGGAACCAGCATGGTTCCTGGCCACTGTGGGAGTCTCTCCC
GATCATCAGGGCAAAGGGCTGGGAAGTGCTGTGGTCCTGCCTGGGGTGGAGGCTGCAGAACGAGCTGGAG
TCCCAGCATTTCTGGAGACATCTGCCCCCAGGAACCTGCCTTTCTATGAACGCCTGGGCTTTACTGTGAC
CGCCGATGTGGAAGTGCCCGAGGGACCCCGAACCTGGTGTATGACCCGAAAGCCTGGAGCCTAATAGACC
GGTACTCCTCAGGTGCAGGCTGCCTATCAGAAGGTGGTGGCTGGTGTGGCCAATGCCCTGGCTCACAAAT
ACCACTGAGATCTTTTTCCCTCTGCCAAAAATTATGGGGACATCATGAAGCCCCTTGAGCATCTGACTTC
TGGCTAATAAAGGAAATTTATTTTCATTGCAATAGTGTGTTGGAATTTTTTGTGTCTCTCACTCGGAAGG
ACATATGGGAGGGCAAATCATTTAAAACATCAGAATGAGTATTTGGTTTAGAGTTTGGCAACATATGCCC
ATATGCTGGCTGCCATGAACAAAGGTTGGCTATAAAGAGGTCATCAGTATATGAAACAGCCCCCTGCTGT
CCATTCCTTATTCCATAGAAAAGCCTTGACTTGAGGTTAGATTTTTTTTATATTTTGTTTTGTGTTATTT
TTTTCTTTAACATCCCTAAAATTTTCCTTACCTGTTTTACTAGCCAGATTTTTCCTCCTCTCCTGACTAC
TCCCAGTCATAGCTGTCCCTCTTCTCTTATGGAGATCATTTAAATATAACTTCGTATAATGTATGCTATA
CGAAGTTATGCTAGCCTATTACCTACTACTTATTATTAATTAACATGCCGGGTAGCAGCGGCGGACGGCG
ATCCCAGGATCTCTCCGCGCCCTGCGGCCTGCTCCCGAAGACCCTCGGCCGGCCCCCAGCCCTTGGGCCA
GACCGCTCGGCGCACACGCCCACTCACCGCAGCTACTCTGCAAGACCGGCCCTCCGCCCCATCTCGCTCG
CACCACCCGGAAGCCGGCGCCGGGCAGCTGCGCAGGCGCGGCCCCGCCCCTGAATGGGGGCGGGGCTGCG
AGTATGGAGCATGCGCAGTGGCCTCGCTGGGGGATCCCGTAGAGGTTTGGCGTGTGGCCTGCGGGTTCCC
CGGGCGGGTCGACGTGCGCTCCTCTCTGGTCTCGAGTCACCAGGACCAGATCGAGGATGCGGCCGACCCC
CTGCCCGATGTGGAAAGCGAAGTCTCCACCTCGTGATTGGGTCTCTGCTGTCAGAGAGCTTCACGAGCTT
GAGGGGAAACAGACAGAGAGGTCGCGGCCGCAATCGGATCCCGGGCCCGTCGACTGCAGAGGCCTGCATG
CAAGCTTGGCGTAATCATGGTCATAGCTGTTTCCTGTGTGAAATTGTTATCCGCTCACAATTCCACACAA
CATACGAGCCGGAAGCATAAAGTGTAAAGCCTGGGGTGCCTAATGAGTGAGCTAACTCACATTAATTGCG
TTGCGCTCACTGCCCGCTTTCCAGTCGGGAAACCTGTCGTGCCAGCTGCATTAATGAATCGGCCAACGCG
CGGGGAGAGGCGGTTTGCGTATTGGGCGCTCTTCCGCTTCCTCGCTCACTGACTCGCTGCGCTCGGTCGT
TCGGCTGCGGCGAGCGGTATCAGCTCACTCAAAGGCGGTAATACGGTTATCCACAGAATCAGGGGATAAC
GCAGGAAAGAACATGTGAGCAAAAGGCCAGCAAAAGGCCAGGAACCGTAAAAAGGCCGCGTTGCTGGCGT
TTTTCCATAGGCTCCGCCCCCCTGACGAGCATCACAAAAATCGACGCTCAAGTCAGAGGTGGCGAAACCC
GACAGGACTATAAAGATACCAGGCGTTTCCCCCTGGAAGCTCCCTCGTGCGCTCTCCTGTTCCGACCCTG
CCGCTTACCGGATACCTGTCCGCCTTTCTCCCTTCGGGAAGCGTGGCGCTTTCTCATAGCTCACGCTGTA
GGTATCTCAGTTCGGTGTAGGTCGTTCGCTCCAAGCTGGGCTGTGTGCACGAACCCCCCGTTCAGCCCGA
CCGCTGCGCCTTATCCGGTAACTATCGTCTTGAGTCCAACCCGGTAAGACACGACTTATCGCCACTGGCA
GCAGCCACTGGTAACAGGATTAGCAGAGCGAGGTATGTAGGCGGTGCTACAGAGTTCTTGAAGTGGTGGC
CTAACTACGGCTACACTAGAAGAACAGTATTTGGTATCTGCGCTCTGCTGAAGCCAGTTACCTTCGGAAA
AAGAGTTGGTAGCTCTTGATCCGGCAAACAAACCACCGCTGGTAGCGGTGGTTTTTTTGTTTGCAAGCAG
CAGATTACGCGCAGAAAAAAAGGATCTCAAGAAGATCCTTTGATCTTTTCTACGGGGTCTGACGCTCAGT
GGAACGAAAACTCACGTTAAGGGATTTTGGTCATGAGATTATCAAAAAGGATCTTCACCTAGATCCTTTT
AAATTAAAAATGAAGTTTTAAATCAATCTAAAGTATATATGAGTAAACTTGGTCTGACAGTTACCAATGC
TTAATCAGTGAGGCACCTATCTCAGCGATCTGTCTATTTCGTTCATCCATAGTTGCCTGACTCCCCGTCG
TGTAGATAACTACGATACGGGAGGGCTTACCATCTGGCCCCAGTGCTGCAATGATACCGCGAGACCCACG
CTCACCGGCTCCAGATTTATCAGCAATAAACCAGCCAGCCGGAAGGGCCGAGCGCAGAAGTGGTCCTGCA
ACTTTATCCGCCTCCATCCAGTCTATTAATTGTTGCCGGGAAGCTAGAGTAAGTAGTTCGCCAGTTAATA
GTTTGCGCAACGTTGTTGCCATTGCTACAGGCATCGTGGTGTCACGCTCGTCGTTTGGTATGGCTTCATT
CAGCTCCGGTTCCCAACGATCAAGGCGAGTTACATGATCCCCCATGTTGTGCAAAAAAGCGGTTAGCTCC
TTCGGTCCTCCGATCGTTGTCAGAAGTAAGTTGGCCGCAGTGTTATCACTCATGGTTATGGCAGCACTGC
ATAATTCTCTTACTGTCATGCCATCCGTAAGATGCTTTTCTGTGACTGGTGAGTACTCAACCAAGTCATT
CTGAGAATAGTGTATGCGGCGACCGAGTTGCTCTTGCCCGGCGTCAATACGGGATAATACCGCGCCACAT
AGCAGAACTTTAAAAGTGCTCATCATTGGAAAACGTTCTTCGGGGCGAAAACTCTCAAGGATCTTACCGC
TGTTGAGATCCAGTTCGATGTAACCCACTCGTGCACCCAACTGATCTTCAGCATCTTTTACTTTCACCAG
CGTTTCTGGGTGAGCAAAAACAGGAAGGCAAAATGCCGCAAAAAAGGGAATAAGGGCGACACGGAAATGT
TGAATACTCATACTCTTCCTTTTTCAATATTATTGAAGCATTTATCAGGGTTATTGTCTCATGAGCGGAT
ACATATTTGAATGTATTTAGAAAAATAAACAAATAGGGGTTCCGCGCACATTTCCCCGAAAAGTGCCACC
TGACGTCTAAGAAACCATTATTATCATGACATTAACCTATAAAAATAGGCGTATCACGAGGCCCTTTCGT
CTCGCGCGTTTCGGTGATGACGGTGAAAACCTCTGACACATGCAGCTCCCGGAGACGGTCACAGCTTGTC
TGTAAGCGGATGCCGGGAGCAGACAAGCCCGTCAGGGCGCGTCAGCGGGTGTTGGCGGGTGTCGGGGCTG
GCTTAACTATGCGGCATCAGAGCAGATTGTACTGAGAGTGCACCATATGCGGTGTGAAATACCGCACAGA
TGCGTAAGGAGAAAATACCGCATCAGGCGCCATTCGCCATTCAGGCTGCGCAACTGTTGGGAAGGGCGAT
CGGTGCGGGCCTCTTCGCTATTACGCCAGCTGGCGAAAGGGGGATGTGCTGCAAGGCGATTAAGTTGGGT
AACGCCAGGGTTTTCCCAGTCACGACGTTGTAAAACGACGGCCAGTG
