>Addgene plasmid #62596 | AI-CN590 | addgene partial sequence | sequence record 107172 | mCerulean-F 5'-ctacctgagcacccagtccaag-3'
AGCGCGATCACATGGTCCTGCTGGAGTTCGTGACCGCCGCCGGGATCACTCTCGGCATGGACGAGCTGTA
CAAGGGAAGCGGAGCTACTAACTTCAGCCTGCTGAAGCAGGCTGGAGACGTGGAGGAGAACCCTGGACCT
ACTAGTATGACTGAATACAAACCCACTGTCCGACTGGCAACAAGAGATGATGTCCCAAGAGCCGTGAGAA
CACTGGCAGCAGCTTTCGCCGACTACCCAGCCACAAGACACACTGTGGACCCCGATCGGCATATCGAGAG
AGTGACCGAGCTGCAGGAACTGTTCCTGACAAGGGTGGGCCTGGACATTGGGAAGGTCTGGGTCGCAGAC
GATGGAGCAGCTGTGGCTGTCTGGACCACACCAGAGAGCGTGGAAGCCGGAGCTGTCTTTGCAGAGATCG
GCCCTCGAATGGCAGAACTGAGCGGCTCCCGGCTGGCAGCACAGCAGCAGATGGAGGGGCTGCTGGCCCC
ACACCGCCCTAAGGAACCAGCATGGTTCCTGGCCACTGTGGGAGTCTCTCCCGATCATCAGGGCAAAGGG
CTGGGAAGTGCTGTGGTCCTGCCTGGGGTGGAGGCTGCAGAACGAGCTGGAGTCCCAGCATTTCTGGAGA
CATCTGCCCCCAGGAACCTGCCTTTCTATGAACGCCTGGGCTTTACTGTGACCGCCGATGTGGAAGTGCC
CGAGGGACCCCGAACCTGGTGTATGACCCGAAAGCCTGGAGCCTAATAGACCGGTACTCCTCAGGTGCAG
GCTGCCTATCAGAAGGTGGTGGCTGGTGTGGCCAATGCCCTGGCTCACAA
