>Addgene plasmid #62596 | AI-CN590 | addgene partial sequence | sequence record 107408 | M13pUC-Fwd 5'-CCCAGTCACGACGTTGTAAAACG-3'
GCATCTAGATTTGGGGCCGGCCTTCCGTAAGTGTTGGTTATTGCTGGGGGTAAAGGATTGGGGGAGGAGA
AGAGAAATTATGAATGAGAAAGGGGAGGAGATGGGATGTGGGGGCTGGAGGGAGCTGAGAATGAGTTGAC
TGGACAGTAGCGGGCAGAGAGAAGGGGCATGAGGAGCCCCGGTGGTGAGAGACTGCGGGGAACGGGAGTT
GGGGGTCTGGGGTGGGGGCACGGTAGGGGCGCCGCTCGTACCTCCGGCATCGGTCAGCACCTCCACGCGG
CCGCTGAACATGGCTTTGAGCATGGTGTCCTGTCCCGTGAGGGTGCGCAGCGTGGTGTAGTGCAACGAGC
CGCCCACGTTCAGCTTCACGTATTTGCTGTTCGGGGTCAGCGGCTTGAGACCGTAGGCGGCGGGGCCAGG
CTCGAGACCCGAGGGCTTGGGGGCTTCCAGGGACGGGGCCGCGGCGGCAGCCGGGCCCGAGGCCTCCGCC
GAGGCGCGCCATAACTTCGTATAATGTATGCTATACGAAGTTATGCCCGGGCAAGGATCTGCGATCGCTC
CGGTGCCCGTCAGTGGGCAGAGCGCACATCGCCCACAGTCCCCGAGAAGTTGGGGGGAGGGGTCGGCAAT
TGAACGGGTGCCTAGAGAAGGTGGCGCGGG
