>Addgene plasmid #62596 | AI-CN590 | addgene partial sequence | sequence record 107461 | M13-Rev 5'-CAGGAAACAGCTATGACC-3'
CCGGGATCCGATTGCGGCCGCGACCTCTCTGTCTGTTTCCCCTCAAGCTCGTGAAGCTCTCTGACAGCAG
AGACCCAATCACGAGGTGGAGACTTCGCTTTCCACATCGGGCAGGGGGTCGGCCGCATCCTCGATCTGGT
CCTGGTGACTCGAGACCAGAGAGGAGCGCACGTCGACCCGCCCGGGGAACCCGCAGGCCACACGCCAAAC
CTCTACGGGATCCCCCAGCGAGGCCACTGCGCATGCTCCATACTCGCAGCCCCGCCCCCATTCAGGGGCG
GGGCCGCGCCTGCGCAGCTGCCCGGCGCCGGCTTCCGGGTGGTGCGAGCGAGATGGGGCGGAGGGCCGGT
CTTGCAGAGTAGCTGCGGTGAGTGGGCGTGTGCGCCGAGCGGTCTGGCCCAAGGGCTGGGGGCCGGCCGA
GGGTCTTCGGGAGCAGGCCGCAGGGCGCGGAGAGATCCTGGGATCGCCGTCCGCCGCTGCTACCCGGCAT
GTTAATTAATAATAAGTAGTAGGTAATAGGCTAGCATAACTTCGTATAGCATACATTATACGAAGTTATA
TTTAAATGATCTCCATAAGAGAAGAGGGACAGCTATGACTGGGAGTAGTCAGGAGAGGAGGAAAAATCTG
GCTAGTAAAACAGGTAAGGAAAATTTTAGGGATGTTAAAGAAAAAAATAACACAAAACAAAATATAAAAA
AAATCTAACCTCAAGTCAAGGCTTTTCTATGGAATAAGGAATGGACAGCAGGGGGCTGTTTCATATACTG
ATGACCTCTTTATAGCCAACCTTTGTTCATGGCAGCCAGCATATGGGCATATGTTGCCAAACTCTAAACC
